>Addgene plasmid #250453 | pPR-1_1E_LN5T | addgene full sequence | sequence record 498456 | Addgene NGS Result
ACATTGAACTTTTCGACAAAATGCCAGAGCGTAACGTTGTTTCTTGGACCGCAATGATCTCTGGATATGC
ACAGAACGGTAGAATCGACGAAGCTAGAGAACTCTTCCGAGTTGTCTTCACGAAGTGGCTCTTCAGTGGA
CGAAAGGGCCTCGTGATACGCCTATTTTTATAGGTTAATGTCATGATAATAATGGTTTCTTAGACGTCAG
GTGGCACTTTTCGGGGAAATGTGCGCGGAACCCCTATTTGTTTATTTTTCTAAATACATTCAAATATGTA
TCCGCTCATGAGACAATAACCCTGATAAATGCTTCAATAATATTGAAAAAGGAAGAGTATGGCTAAAATG
AGAATATCACCGGAATTGAAAAAACTGATCGAAAAATACCGCTGCGTAAAAGATACGGAAGGAATGTCTC
CTGCTAAGGTATATAAGCTGGTGGGAGAAAATGAAAACCTATATTTAAAAATGACGGACAGCCGGTATAA
AGGGACCACCTATGATGTGGAACGGGAAAAGGACATGATGCTATGGCTGGAAGGAAAGCTGCCTGTTCCA
AAGGTCCTGCACTTTGAACGGCATGATGGCTGGAGCAATCTGCTCATGAGTGAGGCCGATGGCGTCCTTT
GCTCGGAAGAGTATGAAGATGAACAAAGCCCTGAAAAGATTATCGAGCTGTATGCGGAGTGCATCAGGCT
CTTTCACTCCATCGACATATCGGATTGTCCCTATACGAATAGCTTAGACAGCCGCTTAGCCGAATTGGAT
TACTTACTGAATAACGATCTGGCCGATGTGGATTGCGAAAACTGGGAAGAGGACACTCCATTTAAAGATC
CGCGCGAGCTGTATGATTTTTTAAAGACGGAAAAGCCCGAAGAGGAACTTGTCTTTTCCCACGGCGACCT
GGGAGACAGCAACATCTTTGTGAAAGATGGCAAAGTAAGTGGCTTTATTGATCTTGGGAGAAGCGGCAGG
GCGGACAAGTGGTATGACATTGCCTTCTGCGTCCGGTCGCTCAGGGAGGATATCGGGGAAGAACAGTATG
TCGAGCTATTTTTTGACTTACTGGGGATCAAGCCTGATTGGGAGAAAATAAAATATTATATTTTACTGGA
TGAATTGTTTTAGCTGTCAGACCAAGTTTACTCATATATACTTTAGATTGATTTAAAACTTCATTTTTAA
TTTAAAAGGATCTAGGTGAAGATCCTTTTTGATAATCTCATGACCAAAATCCCTTAACGTGAGTTTTCGT
TCCACTGAGCGTCAGACCCCGTAGAAAAGATCAAAGGATCTTCTTGAGATCCTTTTTTTCTGCGCGTAAT
CTGCTGCTTGCAAACAAAAAAACCACCGCTACCAGCGGTGGTTTGTTTGCCGGATCAAGAGCTACCAACT
CTTTTTCCGAAGGTAACTGGCTTCAGCAGAGCGCAGATACCAAATACTGTTCTTCTAGTGTAGCCGTAGT
TAGGCCACCACTTCAAGAACTCTGTAGCACCGCCTACATACCTCGCTCTGCTAATCCTGTTACCAGTGGC
TGCTGCCAGTGGCGATAAGTCGTGTCTTACCGGGTTGGACTCAAGACGATAGTTACCGGATAAGGCGCAG
CGGTCGGGCTGAACGGGGGGTTCGTGCACACAGCCCAGCTTGGAGCGAACGACCTACACCGAACTGAGAT
ACCTACAGCGTGAGCTATGAGAAAGCGCCACGCTTCCCGAAGGGAGAAAGGCGGACAGGTATCCGGTAAG
CGGCAGGGTCGGAACAGGAGAGCGCACGAGGGAGCTTCCAGGGGGAAACGCCTGGTATCTTTATAGTCCT
GTCGGGTTTCGCCACCTCTGACTTGAGCGTCGATTTTTGTGATGCTCGTCAGGGGGGCGGAGCCTATGGA
AAAACGCCAGCAACGCGGCCTTTTTACGGTTCCTGGCCTTTTGCTGGCCTTTTGCTCACATGTTCTTTCC
TGCGTTATCCCCTGATTCTGTGGATAACCGTATTACCGCCTTTGAGTGAGCTGATACCGCTCGCCGCAGC
CGAACGACCGAGCGCAGCGAGTCAGTGAGCGAGGAAGCGGAAGAGCGCCCAATACGCAAACCGCCTCTCC
CCGCGCGTTGGCCGATTCATTAATCACTCTGTGAAG
Features (pLannotate 1.2.2; 5 found; start..end, strand, type, name):
      9..140     +  CDS            EMB2744 (fragment): PP406_ARATH - Also known as PCMP-H39. Experimental evidence at protein level: Swiss-Prot protein existence level 1. From Arabidopsis thaliana (Mouse-ear cress).
    234..338     +  promoter       AmpR promoter: bla
    339..1133    +  CDS            KanR: aminoglycoside phosphotransferase; aphA-3; confers resistance to kanamycin
   1304..1892    +  rep_origin     ori: high-copy-number ColE1/pMB1/pBR322/pUC origin of replication
   2075..2124    +  CDS            lacI (fragment): lac repressor; lacI; The lac repressor binds to the lac operator to inhibit transcription in E. coli. This inhibition can be relieved by adding lactose or isopropyl-β-D-thiogalactopyranoside (IPTG).
