[The description below was written by a language model from this plasmid's Addgene catalogue record and pLannotate feature annotations shown in this document.]
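Description:
pPR-1_1E_LN5T is a small (about 2.1 kb) synthetic-biology part plasmid built on the pAGM1311 backbone, a MoClo-style Golden Gate cloning vector. It is one of the 42 plasmids in the GRASP kit, a modular library for assembling synthetic pentatricopeptide repeat (sPPR) RNA-binding proteins. It is maintained in E. coli through a high-copy ColE1/pUC-type origin of replication. Selection is with kanamycin, conferred by an aminoglycoside phosphotransferase (aphA-3) gene that the annotation places directly downstream of a bla (AmpR) promoter.

The payload is the synthetic module 1E_LN5T, inserted by Golden Gate cloning. The feature table marks a short coding segment of roughly 130 nt as a fragment resembling the Arabidopsis PPR protein EMB2744. This is best read as a similarity hit of the designed PPR sequence to a natural family member, since the catalogue lists the insert as synthetic. The record does not explain what the module name encodes in terms of position or nucleotide specificity. No promoter, terminator or tag is annotated around the insert, which is consistent with a storage and donor plasmid rather than an expression construct. The brief lacI fragment near the end of the sequence is most likely a backbone remnant with no functional role.

According to the depositor, modules from the kit are combined by MoClo assembly into sPPR proteins with 9, 14 or 19 motifs, which can be designed to target any RNA sequence of matching length. This module is described as being for building sPPR proteins used in RNA editing.
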