Addgene plasmid #250453: pPR-1_1E_LN5T
Purpose: GRASP module to assemble sPPR proteins for RNA editing: module 1E_LN5T
Depositing lab: Ian Small. Depositing organization: University of Western Australia. Publication: GRASP: a modular toolkit for building synthetic pentatricopeptide repeat RNA-binding proteins. Dennis M, Low SY, Viljoen A, Pullakhandam A, Colas des Francs-Small C, Campbell-Clause L, Bond CS, Small I, Kwok van der Giezen FM. Nucleic Acids Res. 2025 Oct 28;53(20):gkaf1169. doi: 10.1093/nar/gkaf1169. PubMed 41224122.
Backbone
  Vector backbone: pAGM1311
  Backbone manufacturer: Sylvestre Marillonnet
  Vector type: Synthetic Biology
Growth in bacteria
  Bacterial resistance: Kanamycin, 50 μg/mL
  Growth temperature: 37°C
  Growth strain: DH5alpha
  Copy number: High Copy
Gene/Insert
  Gene/Insert name: 1E_LN5T
  Species: Synthetic
  Cloning method: Golden Gate
Terms and licenses: Academic/Nonprofit Terms; Industry Terms: Not Available to Industry
Depositor comments: GRASP kit for MoClo assembly of sPPR proteins is a library of 42 plasmids which can be combined to assemble sPPR proteins with 9, 14, or 19 motifs to target any RNA sequence of the same length. See the original publication for more information, and find code for analysis and script for GRASP assembly at https://github.com/farleykvdg/GRASP.
How to cite: pPR-1_1E_LN5T was a gift from Ian Small (Addgene plasmid # 250453 ; http://n2t.net/addgene:250453 ; RRID:Addgene_250453)
