>Addgene plasmid #250453 | pPR-1_1E_LN5T | depositor partial sequence | sequence record 494171 | 1E_LN5T
TGAACTTTTCGACAAAATGCCAGAGCGTAACGTTGTTTCTTGGACCGCAATGATCTCTGGATATGCACAG
AACGGTAGAATCGACGAAGCTAGAGAACTCTTC
